>Addgene plasmid #50695 | pFUS2_b1 | depositor full sequence | sequence record 75848 | pFUS2_b1 sequence 2932 bps
CGTGTCTTACCGGGTTGGACTCAAGACGATAGTTACCGGATAAGGCGCAGCGGTCGGGCTGAACGGGGGG
TTCGTGCACACAGCCCAGCTTGGAGCGAACGACCTACACCGAACTGAGATACCTACAGCGTGAGCATTGA
GAAAGCGCCACGCTTCCCGAAGGGAGAAAGGCGGACAGGTATCCGGTAAGCGGCAGGGTCGGAACAGGAG
AGCGCACGAGGGAGCTTCCAGGGGGAAACGCCTGGTATCTTTATAGTCCTGTCGGGTTTCGCCACCTCTG
ACTTGAGCGTCGATTTTTGTGATGCTCGTCAGGGGGGCGGAGCCTATGGAAAAACGCCAGCAACGCGGCC
TTTTTACGGTTCCTGGCCTTTTGCTGGCCTTTTGCTCACATGTTCTTTCCTGCGTTATCCCCTGATTCTG
TGGATAACCGTATTACCGCCTTTGAGTGAGCTGATACCGCTCGCCGCAGCCGAACGACCGAGCGCAGCGA
GTCAGTGAGCGAGGAAGCGGAAGAGCGCCCAATACGCAAACCGCCTCTCCCCGCGCGTTGGCCGATTCAT
TAATGCAGCTGGCACGACAGGTTTCCCGACTGGAAAGCGGGCAGTGAGCGCAACGCAATTAATACGCGTA
CCGCTAGCCAGGAAGAGTTTGTAGAAACGCAAAAAGGCCATCCGTCAGGATGGCCTTCTGCTTAGTTTGA
TGCCTGGCAGTTTATGGCGGGCGTCCTGCCCGCCACCCTCCGGGCCGTTGCTTCACAACGTTCAAATCCG
CTCCCGGCGGATTTGTCCTACTCAGGAGAGCGTTCACCGACAAACAACAGATAAAACGAAAGGCCCAGTC
TTCCGACTGAGCCTTTCGTTTTATTTGATGCCTGGCAGTTCCCTACTCTCGCGTTAACGCTAGCATGGAT
GTTTTCCCAGTCACGACGTTGTAAAACGACGGCCAGTCTTAAGCGTCTCAGACCCCGAGACCGGCGCCGC
TACAGGGCGCGTCCCATTCGCCATTCAGGCTGCGCAACTGTTGGGAAGGGCGATCGGTGCGGGCCTCTTC
GCTATTACGCCAGCTGGCGAAAGGGGGATGTGCTGCAAGGCGATTAAGTTGGGTAACGCCAGGGTTTTCC
CAGTCACGACGTTGTAAAACGACGGCCAGTGAGCGCGCGTAATACGACTCACTATAGGGCGAATTGGGTA
CCGGGCCCCCCCTCGAGGTCCTCCAGCTTTTGTTCCCTTTAGTGAGGGTTAATTGCGCGCTTGGCGTAAT
CATGGTCATAGCTGTTTCCTGTGTGAAATTGTTATCCGCTCACAATTCCACACAACATACGAGCCGGAAG
CATAAAGTGTAAAGCCTGGGGTGCCTAATGAGTGAGCTAACTCACATTAATTGCGTTGCGCTCACTGCCC
GCTTTCCACCGGTGGTCTCAGACCCCGAGACGTCTAGACCAGCCAGGACAGAAATGCCTCGACTTCGCTG
CTACCCAAGGTTGCCGGGTGACGCACACCGTGGAAACGGATGAAGGCACGAACCCAGTGGACATAAGCCT
GTTCGGTTCGTAAGCTGTAATGCAAGTAGCGTATGCGCTCACGCAACTGGTCCAGAACCTTGACCGAACG
CAGCGGTGGTAACGGCGCAGTGGCGGTTTTCATGGCTTGTTATGACTGTTTTTTTGGGGTACAGTCTATG
CCTCGGGCATCCAAGCAGCAAGCGCGTTACGCCGTGGGTCGATGTTTGATGTTATGGAGCAGCAACGATG
TTACGCAGCAGGGCAGTCGCCCTAAAACAAAGTTAAACATTATGAGGGAAGCGGTGATCGCCGAAGTATC
GACTCAACTATCAGAGGTAGTTGGCGTCATCGAGCGCCATCTCGAACCGACGTTGCTGGCCGTACATTTG
TACGGCTCCGCAGTGGATGGCGGCCTGAAGCCACACAGTGATATTGATTTGCTGGTTACGGTGACCGTAA
GGCTTGATGAAACAACGCGGCGAGCTTTGATCAACGACCTTTTGGAAACTTCGGCTTCCCCTGGAGAGAG
CGAGATTCTCCGCGCTGTAGAAGTCACCATTGTTGTGCACGACGACATCATTCCGTGGCGTTATCCAGCT
AAGCGCGAACTGCAATTTGGAGAATGGCAGCGCAATGACATTCTTGCAGGTATCTTCGAGCCAGCCACGA
TCGACATTGATCTGGCTATCTTGCTGACAAAAGCAAGAGAACATAGCGTTGCCTTGGTAGGTCCAGCGGC
GGAGGAACTCTTTGATCCGGTTCCTGAACAGGATCTATTTGAGGCGCTAAATGAAACCTTAACGCTATGG
AACTCGCCGCCCGACTGGGCTGGCGATGAGCGAAATGTAGTGCTTACGTTGTCCCGCATTTGGTACAGCG
CAGTAACCGGCAAAATCGCGCCGAAGGATGTCGCTGCCGACTGGGCAATGGAGCGCCTGCCGGCCCAGTA
TCAGCCCGTCATACTTGAAGCTAGACAGGCTTATCTTGGACAAGAAGAAGATCGCTTGGCCTCGCGCGCA
GATCAGTTGGAAGAATTTGTCCACTACGTGAAAGGCGAGATCACCAAGGTAGTCGGCAAATAACCCTCGA
GCCACCCATGACCAAAATCCCTTAACGTGAGTTACGCGTCGTTCCACTGAGCGTCAGACCCCGTAGAAAA
GATCAAAGGATCTTCTTGAGATCCTTTTTTTCTGCGCGTAATCTGCTGCTTGCAAACAAAAAAACCACCG
CTACCAGCGGTGGTTTGTTTGCCGGATCAAGAGCTACCAACTCTTTTTCCGAAGGTAACTGGCTTCAGCA
GAGCGCAGATACCAAATACTGTCCTTCTAGTGTAGCCGTAGTTAGGCCACCACTTCAAGAACTCTGTAGC
ACCGCCTACATACCTCGCTCTGCTAATCCTGTTACCAGTGGCTGCTGCCAGTGGCGATAAGT
Features (pLannotate 1.2.2; 16 found; start..end, strand, type, name):
    515..607     +  CDS            lacI (fragment): lac repressor; lacI; The lac repressor binds to the lac operator to inhibit transcription in E. coli. This inhibition can be relieved by adding lactose or isopropyl-β-D-thiogalactopyranoside (IPTG).
    662..689     -  terminator     rrnB T2 terminator: transcription terminator T2 from the E. coli rrnB gene
    821..864     +  terminator     rrnB T1 terminator: Escherichia coli rrnB; transcription terminator T1 from the E. coli rrnB gene
    911..947     -  CDS            lacZα (fragment): LacZα fragment of β-galactosidase; lacZ fragment
    974..992     -  rep_origin     f1 ori (fragment): f1 bacteriophage origin of replication; arrow indicates direction of (+) strand synthesis
    997..1152    -  CDS            lacZα (fragment): LacZα fragment of β-galactosidase; lacZ fragment
   1160..1178    +  promoter       T7 promoter: promoter for bacteriophage T7 RNA polymerase
   1187..1210    -  misc_feature   MCS (fragment): pBluescript multiple cloning site
   1226..1244    -  promoter       T3 promoter: promoter for bacteriophage T3 RNA polymerase
   1289..1305    -  protein_bind   lac operator: The lac repressor binds to the lac operator to inhibit transcription in E. coli. This inhibition can be relieved by adding lactose or isopropyl-β-D-thiogalactopyranoside (IPTG). lac repressor encoded by lacI
   1313..1343    -  promoter       lac promoter: promoter for the E. coli lac operon
   1358..1379    -  protein_bind   CAP binding site: CAP binding activates transcription in the presence of cAMP. E. coli catabolite activator protein
   1530..1553    +  promoter       Pc promoter (fragment): intI1 (promoter lies within the coding sequence); class 1 integron promoter
   1729..1785    +  CDS            GmR (fragment): gentamycin acetyltransferase; aacC1; confers resistance to gentamycin
   1792..2583    +  CDS            SmR: aminoglycoside adenylyltransferase (Murphy, 1985); aadA; confers resistance to spectinomycin and streptomycin
   2676..332     +  rep_origin     ori (across the origin): high-copy-number ColE1/pMB1/pBR322/pUC origin of replication
