[The description below was written by a language model from this plasmid's Addgene catalogue record and pLannotate feature annotations shown in this document.]
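Description:
pFUS2_b1 is a small (about 2.9 kb) bacterial cloning plasmid built on the Invitrogen pCR8 backbone and catalogued as an intermediate array vector for TALEN construction. It is propagated in E. coli at high copy from a ColE1/pUC-type origin and selected with spectinomycin through the aadA (SmR) aminoglycoside adenylyltransferase gene. That gene lies downstream of a fragment of the class 1 integron Pc promoter and a short remnant of a gentamicin resistance gene, both apparently carried over from the source of the marker cassette. rrnB T1 and T2 terminators sit next to the cloning region, where they would insulate it from read-through transcription.

The recorded insert is a LacZ cassette with BsaI restriction sites. The feature table shows a pBluescript-derived lacZα unit with a CAP binding site, lac promoter and lac operator driving lacZα fragments. Within it lie T3 and T7 promoters, a partial multiple cloning site and a tiny f1 ori remnant. The annotation does not map the BsaI sites. BsaI is a type IIS enzyme that cuts outside its recognition site, so in vectors of this kind digestion releases the lacZα stuffer and leaves defined overhangs. A set of TALE repeat modules can then be ligated in order in a Golden Gate-style reaction. Loss of lacZα allows blue/white screening for colonies that received an array.

The assembled partial array would then be moved on into a final TALEN expression vector. The record does not state which array position or module number the "b1" designation refers to, and the plasmid carries no eukaryotic expression elements. The associated publication concerns TALENs whose DNA-binding modules have a repeating pattern of non-RVD variations.
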