Addgene plasmid #50695: pFUS2_b1
Purpose: Intermediate array vector
Depositing lab: Takashi Yamamoto. Depositing organization: Hiroshima University. Publication: Repeating pattern of non-RVD variations in DNA-binding modules enhances TALEN activity. Sakuma T, Ochiai H, Kaneko T, Mashimo T, Tokumasu D, Sakane Y, Suzuki K, Miyamoto T, Sakamoto N, Matsuura S, Yamamoto T. Sci Rep. 2013 Nov 29;3:3379. doi: 10.1038/srep03379. PubMed 24287550.
Backbone
  Vector backbone: pCR8
  Backbone manufacturer: Invitrogen
  Vector type: TALEN
Growth in bacteria
  Bacterial resistance: Spectinomycin, 50 μg/mL
  Growth temperature: 37°C
  Growth strain: XL1 Blue
  Copy number: High Copy
Gene/Insert
  Gene/Insert name: LacZ + BsaI restriction sites
  Cloning method: Unknown
  Sequencing primers: 5′ pCR8_F1 (ttgatgcctggcagttccct)
Terms and licenses: Academic/Nonprofit Terms; Industry Terms: Not Available to Industry
How to cite: pFUS2_b1 was a gift from Takashi Yamamoto (Addgene plasmid # 50695 ; http://n2t.net/addgene:50695 ; RRID:Addgene_50695)
