>Addgene plasmid #50695 | pFUS2_b1 | addgene partial sequence | sequence record 79246 | pCR8_F1 5'-ttgatgcctggcagttccct-3'
GGTGCGGGCCTCTTCGCTATTACGCCAGCTGGCGAAAGGGGGATGTGCTGCAAGGCGATTAAGTTGGGTA
ACGCCAGGGTTTTCCCAGTCACGACGTTGTAAAACGACGGCCAGTGAGCGCGCGTAATACGACTCACTAT
AGGGCGAATTGGGTACCGGGCCCCCCCTCGAGGTCCTCCAGCTTTTGTTCCCTTTAGTGAGGGTTAATTG
CGCGCTTGGCGTAATCATGGTCATAGCTGTTTCCTGTGTGAAATTGTTATCCGCTCACAATTCCACACAA
CATACGAGCCGGAAGCATAAAGTGTAAAGCCTGGGGTGCCTAATGAGTGAGCTAACT
