>Addgene plasmid #50695 | pFUS2_b1 | addgene partial sequence | sequence record 80373 | pCR8_R1 5'-cgaaccgaacaggcttatgt-3'
GTGCGTCACCCGGCAACCTTGGGTAGCAGCGAAGTCGAGGCATTTCTGTCCTGGCTGGTCTAGACGTCTC
GGGGTCTGAGACCACCGGTGGAAAGCGGGCAGTGAGCGCAACGCAATTAATGTGAGTTAGCTCACTCATT
AGGCACCCCAGGCTTTACACTTTATGCTTCCGGCTCGTATGTTGTGTGGAATTGTGAGCGGATAACAATT
TCACACAGGAAACAGCTATGACCATGATTACGCCAAGCGCGCAATTAACCCTCACTAAAGGGAACAAAAG
CTGGAGGACCTCGAGGGGGGGCCCGGTACCCAATTCGCCCTATAGTGAGTCGTATTACGCGCGCTCACTG
GCCGTCGTTTTACAACGTCGTGACTGGGAAAACCCTGGCGTTACCCAACTTAATCGCCTTGCAGCACATC
CCCCTTTCGCCAGCTGGCGTAATAGCGAAGAGGCCCGCACCGATCGCCCTTCCCAACAGTTGCGCAGCCT
GAATGGCGAATGGGACGCGCCCTGTAGCGGCGCCGGTCTCGGGGTCTGAGACGCTTAAGACTGGCCGTCG
TTTTACAACGTCGTGACTGGGAAAACATCCATGCTAGCGTTAACGCGAGAGTAGGGAACTGCCAGGCATC
AAATAAAACGAAAGGCTCAGTCGGAAGACTGGGCCTTTCGTTTTATCTGTTGTTTGTCGGTGAACGCTCT
CCTGAGTAGGACAAATCCGCCGGGAGCGGATTTGAACGTTGTGAAGCAACG
